>Addgene plasmid #52364 | pTT5-hSDC1-S15/25A | addgene full sequence | sequence record 136249 | Addgene assembled sequence
GTACATTTATATTGGCTCATGTCCAATATGACCGCCATGTTGACATTGATTATTGACTAGTTATTAATAG
TAATCAATTACGGGGTCATTAGTTCATAGCCCATATATGGAGTTCCGCGTTACATAACTTACGGTAAATG
GCCCGCCTGGCTGACCGCCCAACGACCCCCGCCCATTGACGTCAATAATGACGTATGTTCCCATAGTAAC
GCCAATAGGGACTTTCCATTGACGTCAATGGGTGGAGTATTTACGGTAAACTGCCCACTTGGCAGTACAT
CAAGTGTATCATATGCCAAGTCCGCCCCCTATTGACGTCAATGACGGTAAATGGCCCGCCTGGCATTATG
CCCAGTACATGACCTTACGGGACTTTCCTACTTGGCAGTACATCTACGTATTAGTCATCGCTATTACCAT
GGTGATGCGGTTTTGGCAGTACACCAATGGGCGTGGATAGCGGTTTGACTCACGGGGATTTCCAAGTCTC
CACCCCATTGACGTCAATGGGAGTTTGTTTTGGCACCAAAATCAACGGGACTTTCCAAAATGTCGTAATA
ACCCCGCCCCGTTGACGCAAATGGGCGGTAGGCGTGTACGGTGGGAGGTCTATATAAGCAGAGCTCGTTT
AGTGAACCGTCAGATCCTCACTCTCTTCCGCATCGCTGTCTGCGAGGGCCAGCTGTTGGGCTCGCGGTTG
AGGACAAACTCTTCGCGGTCTTTCCAGTACTCTTGGATCGGAAACCCGTCGGCCTCCGAACGGTACTCCG
CCACCGAGGGACCTGAGCGAGTCCGCATCGACCGGATCGGAAAACCTCTCGAGAAAGGCGTCTAACCAGT
CACAGTCGCAAGGTAGGCTGAGCACCGTGGCGGGCGGCAGCGGGTGGCGGTCGGGGTTGTTTCTGGCGGA
GGTGCTGCTGATGATGTAATTAAAGTAGGCGGTCTTGAGACGGCGGATGGTCGAGGTGAGGTGTGGCAGG
CTTGAGATCCAGCTGTTGGGGTGAGTACTCCCTCTCAAAAGCGGGCATTACTTCTGCGCTAAGATTGTCA
GTTTCCAAAAACGAGGAGGATTTGATATTCACCTGGCCCGATCTGGCCATACACTTGAGTGACAATGACA
TCCACTTTGCCTTTCTCTCCACAGGTGTCCACTCCCAGGTCCAAGTTTAAACGGATCTCTAGCGAATTCC
CTCTAGAGGGCCCGTTTCTGCTAGCAAGCTTATGAGGCGCGCGGCGCTCTGGCTCTGGCTGTGCGCGCTG
GCGCTGAGCCTGCAGCTGGCCCTGCCGCAAATTGTGGCTACTAATTTGCCCCCTGAAGATCAAGATGGCG
CTGGGGATGACTCTGACAACTTCTCCGGCGCAGGTGCAGGTGCTTTGCAAGATATCACCTTGTCACAGCA
GACCCCCTCCACTTGGAAGGACACGCAGCTCCTGACGGCTATTCCCACGTCTCCAGAACCCACCGGCCTG
GAGGCTACAGCTGCCTCCACCTCCACCCTGCCGGCTGGAGAGGGGCCCAAGGAGGGAGAGGCTGTAGTCC
TGCCAGAAGTGGAGCCTGGCCTCACCGCCCAGGAGCAGGAGGCCACCCCCCGACCCAGGGAGACCACACA
GCTCCCGACCACTCATCAGGCCTCAACGACCACAGCCACCACGGCCCAGGAGCCCGCCACCTCCCACCCC
CACAGGGACATGCAGCCTGGCCACCATGAGACCTCAACCCCTGCAGGACCCAGCCAAGCTGACCTTCACA
CTCCCCACACAGAGGATGGAGGTCCTTCTGCCACCGAGAGGGCTGCTGAGGATGGAGCCTCCAGTCAGCT
CCCAGCAGCAGAGGGCTCTGGGGAGCAGGACTTCACCTTTGAAACCTCGGGGGAGAATACGGCTGTAGTG
GCCGTGGAGCCTGACCGCCGGAACCAGTCCCCAGTGGATCAGGGGGCCACGGGGGCCTCACAGGGCCTCC
TGGACAGGAAAGAGGTGCTGGGAGGGGTCATTGCCGGAGGCCTCGTGGGGCTCATCTTTGCTGTGTGCCT
GGTGGGTTTCATGCTGTACCGCATGAAGAAGAAGGACGAAGGCAGCTACTCCTTGGAGGAGCCGAAACAA
GCCAACGGCGGGGCCTACCAGAAGCCCACCAAACAGGAGGAATTCTATGCCTGAGGATCCCCCGACCTCG
ACCTCTGGCTAATAAAGGAAATTTATTTTCATTGCAATAGTGTGTTGGAATTTTTTGTGTCTCTCACTCG
GAAGGACATATGGGAGGGCAAATCATTTGGTCGAGATCCCTCGGAGATCTCTAGCTAGAGGATCGATCCC
CGCCCCGGACGAACTAAACCTGACTACGACATCTCTGCCCCTTCTTCGCGGGGCAGTGCATGTAATCCCT
TCAGTTGGTTGGTACAACTTGCCAACTGAACCCTAAACGGGTAGCATATGCTTCCCGGGTAGTAGTATAT
ACTATCCAGACTAACCCTAATTCAATAGCATATGTTACCCAACGGGAAGCATATGCTATCGAATTAGGGT
TAGTAAAAGGGTCCTAAGGAACAGCGATGTAGGTGGGCGGGCCAAGATAGGGGCGCGATTGCTGCGATCT
GGAGGACAAATTACACACACTTGCGCCTGAGCGCCAAGCACAGGGTTGTTGGTCCTCATATTCACGAGGT
CGCTGAGAGCACGGTGGGCTAATGTTGCCATGGGTAGCATATACTACCCAAATATCTGGATAGCATATGC
TATCCTAATCTATATCTGGGTAGCATAGGCTATCCTAATCTATATCTGGGTAGCATATGCTATCCTAATC
TATATCTGGGTAGTATATGCTATCCTAATTTATATCTGGGTAGCATAGGCTATCCTAATCTATATCTGGG
TAGCATATGCTATCCTAATCTATATCTGGGTAGTATATGCTATCCTAATCTGTATCCGGGTAGCATATGC
TATCCTAATAGAGATTAGGGTAGTATATGCTATCCTAATTTATATCTGGGTAGCATATACTACCCAAATA
TCTGGATAGCATATGCTATCCTAATCTATATCTGGGTAGCATATGCTATCCTAATCTATATCTGGGTAGC
ATAGGCTATCCTAATCTATATCTGGGTAGCATATGCTATCCTAATCTATATCTGGGTAGTATATGCTATC
CTAATTTATATCTGGGTAGCATAGGCTATCCTAATCTATATCTGGGTAGCATATGCTATCCTAATCTATA
TCTGGGTAGTATATGCTATCCTAATCTGTATCCGGGTAGCATATGCTATCCTCATGATAAGCTGTCAAAC
ATGAGAATTAATTCTTGAAGACGAAAGGGCCTCGTGATACGCCTATTTTTATAGGTTAATGTCATGATAA
TAATGGTTTCTTAGACGTCAGGTGGCACTTTTCGGGGAAATGTGCGCGGAACCCCTATTTGTTTATTTTT
CTAAATACATTCAAATATGTATCCGCTCATGAGACAATAACCCTGATAAATGCTTCAATAATATTGAAAA
AGGAAGAGTATGAGTATTCAACATTTCCGTGTCGCCCTTATTCCCTTTTTTGCGGCATTTTGCCTTCCTG
TTTTTGCTCACCCAGAAACGCTGGTGAAAGTAAAAGATGCTGAAGATCAGTTGGGTGCACGAGTGGGTTA
CATCGAACTGGATCTCAACAGCGGTAAGATCCTTGAGAGTTTTCGCCCCGAAGAACGTTTTCCAATGATG
AGCACTTTTAAAGTTCTGCTATGTGGCGCGGTATTATCCCGTGTTGACGCCGGGCAAGAGCAACTCGGTC
GCCGCATACACTATTCTCAGAATGACTTGGTTGAGTACTCACCAGTCACAGAAAAGCATCTTACGGATGG
CATGACAGTAAGAGAATTATGCAGTGCTGCCATAACCATGAGTGATAACACTGCGGCCAACTTACTTCTG
ACAACGATCGGAGGACCGAAGGAGCTAACCGCTTTTTTGCACAACATGGGGGATCATGTAACTCGCCTTG
ATCGTTGGGAACCGGAGCTGAATGAAGCCATACCAAACGACGAGCGTGACACCACGATGCCTGCAGCAAT
GGCAACAACGTTGCGCAAACTATTAACTGGCGAACTACTTACTCTAGCTTCCCGGCAACAATTAATAGAC
TGGATGGAGGCGGATAAAGTTGCAGGACCACTTCTGCGCTCGGCCCTTCCGGCTGGCTGGTTTATTGCTG
ATAAATCTGGAGCCGGTGAGCGTGGGTCTCGCGGTATCATTGCAGCACTGGGGCCAGATGGTAAGCCCTC
CCGTATCGTAGTTATCTACACGACGGGGAGTCAGGCAACTATGGATGAACGAAATAGACAGATCGCTGAG
ATAGGTGCCTCACTGATTAAGCATTGGTAACTGTCAGACCAAGTTTACTCATATATACTTTAGATTGATT
TAAAACTTCATTTTTAATTTAAAAGGATCTAGGTGAAGATCCTTTTTGATAATCTCATGACCAAAATCCC
TTAACGTGAGTTTTCGTTCCACTGAGCGTCAGACCCCGTAGAAAAGATCAAAGGATCTTCTTGAGATCCT
TTTTTTCTGCGCGTAATCTGCTGCTTGCAAACAAAAAAACCACCGCTACCAGCGGTGGTTTGTTTGCCGG
ATCAAGAGCTACCAACTCTTTTTCCGAAGGTAACTGGCTTCAGCAGAGCGCAGATACCAAATACTGTTCT
TCTAGTGTAGCCGTAGTTAGGCCACCACTTCAAGAACTCTGTAGCACCGCCTACATACCTCGCTCTGCTA
ATCCTGTTACCAGTGGCTGCTGCCAGTGGCGATAAGTCGTGTCTTACCGGGTTGGACTCAAGACGATAGT
TACCGGATAAGGCGCAGCGGTCGGGCTGAACGGGGGGTTCGTGCACACAGCCCAGCTTGGAGCGAACGAC
CTACACCGAACTGAGATACCTACAGCGTGAGCTATGAGAAAGCGCCACGCTTCCCGAAGGGAGAAAGGCG
GACAGGTATCCGGTAAGCGGCAGGGTCGGAACAGGAGAGCGCACGAGGGAGCTTCCAGGGGGAAACGCCT
GGTATCTTTATAGTCCTGTCGGGTTTCGCCACCTCTGACTTGAGCGTCGATTTTTGTGATGCTCGTCAGG
GGGGCGGAGCCTATGGAAAAACGCCAGCAACGCGGCCTTTTTACGGTTCCTGGCCTTTTGCTGGCCTTTT
GCTCACATGTTCTTTCCTGCGTTATCCCCTGATTCTGTGGATAACCGTATTACCGCCTTTGAGTGAGCTG
ATACCGCTCGCCGCAGCCG
Features (pLannotate 1.2.2; 13 found; start..end, strand, type, name):
     42..421     +  enhancer       CMV enhancer: human cytomegalovirus immediate early enhancer
    423..622     +  promoter       CMV promoter: human cytomegalovirus (CMV) immediate early promoter
    690..728     +  misc_feature   Ad SA (fragment): adenovirus major late transcript splice acceptor (Friedrich and Soriano, 1991)
    761..970     -  CDS            PTP (fragment): TERM_ADE02 - Experimental evidence at protein level: Swiss-Prot protein existence level 1. Protein covalently bound to the viral DNA that acts as a primer for viral genomic replication by DNA strand displacement. Assembles on the viral origin of replication in an initiation complex with viral polymerase, DBP, host NFIA and host POU2F1/OCT1. During initiation, the polymerase covalently couples the first dCTP with Ser- 580 of pTP. The terminal protein stimulates the template activity over 20 fold compared to protein-free templates. Neo-synthesized viral genomes are linked to two preterminal prot
   1001..1090    +  intron         chimeric intron (fragment): chimera between introns from adenovirus and immunoglobulin heavy chain genes
   1109..1155    +  CDS            IgH signal sequence (fragment): signal sequence from the mouse immunoglobulin heavy chain variable region
   1222..2151    +  CDS            SDC1: SDC1_HUMAN - Also known as SDC. Experimental evidence at protein level: Swiss-Prot protein existence level 1. Cell surface proteoglycan that bears both heparan sulfate and chondroitin sulfate and that links the cytoskeleton to the interstitial matrix. Regulates exosome biogenesis in concert with SDCBP and PDCD6IP (PubMed:22660413). From Homo sapiens (Human).
   2181..2236    +  polyA_signal   β-globin poly(A) signal: rabbit β-globin polyadenylation signal (Gil and Proudfoot, 1987)
   2416..2548    -  rep_origin     mini-oriP (fragment): internally truncated variant of the Epstein-Barr virus oriP replication origin (Tanaka et al., 1999)
   2549..3276    -  rep_origin     mini-oriP (fragment): internally truncated variant of the Epstein-Barr virus oriP replication origin (Tanaka et al., 1999)
   3405..3509    +  promoter       AmpR promoter: bla
   3510..4370    +  CDS            AmpR: β-lactamase; bla; confers resistance to ampicillin, carbenicillin, and related antibiotics
   4541..5129    +  rep_origin     ori: high-copy-number ColE1/pMB1/pBR322/pUC origin of replication
