[The description below was written by a language model from this plasmid's Addgene catalogue record and pLannotate feature annotations shown in this document.]
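Description:
pTT5-hSDC1-S15/25A is a mammalian expression plasmid built on the pTT5 backbone and designed for transient protein production in HEK293-EBNA1 (293E) suspension cultures. In bacteria it is maintained through a high-copy ColE1/pUC-type origin and selected with ampicillin via the β-lactamase gene and its own promoter. For mammalian cells it carries an Epstein-Barr virus oriP-derived element (annotated as two adjacent mini-oriP fragments). In cells supplying EBNA1, this element supports episomal retention and replication of the plasmid, prolonging and boosting expression. No mammalian selection marker is annotated.

The expression cassette is driven by the human cytomegalovirus immediate early enhancer and promoter. Downstream lie adenovirus-derived leader and splice sequences (a major late splice acceptor fragment and a chimeric intron fragment), a 5′ untranslated arrangement intended to improve transcript processing and translation. The antisense match to adenovirus preterminal protein, and possibly the short fragment resembling an immunoglobulin heavy chain signal sequence, probably reflect this leader/intron region rather than real coding elements. The insert is a roughly 930 bp human SDC1 (syndecan-1, CD138) coding sequence cloned between HindIII and BamHI sites and terminated by the rabbit β-globin polyadenylation signal. It encodes the cell-surface proteoglycan with S15A and S25A substitutions, numbered without the signal peptide, plus a recorded R95Q change. No epitope tag or reporter is annotated.

Syndecan-1 bears both heparan and chondroitin sulfate chains attached at serine residues. This mutant therefore fits studies of how individual glycosaminoglycan attachment sites contribute to ligand binding, consistent with the associated work on lacritin targeting of heparanase-modified syndecan-1.
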