Addgene plasmid #52364: pTT5-hSDC1-S15/25A
Purpose: expresses human Syndecan-1 serine 15 and 25 mutated to alanine (numbering excludes signal peptide) in HEK293-EBNA1 (293E) suspension culture.
Depositing lab: Gordon Laurie. Depositing organization: University of Virginia. Publication: Targeting of heparanase-modified syndecan-1 by prosecretory mitogen lacritin requires conserved core GAGAL plus heparan and chondroitin sulfate as a novel hybrid binding site that enhances selectivity. Zhang Y, Wang N, Raab RW, McKown RL, Irwin JA, Kwon I, van Kuppevelt TH, Laurie GW. J Biol Chem. 2013 Apr 26;288(17):12090-101. doi: 10.1074/jbc.M112.422717. Epub 2013 Mar 15. PubMed 23504321.
Backbone
  Vector backbone: pTT5
  Backbone manufacturer: NRC Biotechnology Research Institute
  Backbone size w/o insert (bp): 4401
  Vector type: Mammalian Expression
Growth in bacteria
  Bacterial resistance: Ampicillin, 100 μg/mL
  Growth temperature: 37°C
  Growth strain: DH5alpha
  Copy number: High Copy
Gene/Insert
  Gene/Insert name: SDC1 (alt name: Syndecan-1 serine 15 and 25 mutated to alanine)
  Species: H. sapiens (human)
  Insert size (bp): 933
  Mutation: S15A, S25A and R95Q (according to numbering in Fig. 2A of associated publication)
  Entrez Gene: SDC1 (a.k.a. CD138, SDC, SYND1, syndecan)
  Promoter: CMV
  Cloning method: Restriction Enzyme; 5′ cloning site HindIII (unknown if destroyed); 3′ cloning site BamHI (unknown if destroyed)
  Sequencing primers: 5′ CCATACACTTGAGTGACAATGAC; 3′ TATGTCCTTCCGAGTGAGAG
Resource information
  A portion of this plasmid was derived from a plasmid made by: pTT5 backbone used in his plasmids was obtained from Yves Durocher at National Research Council of Canada (NRC)
Terms and licenses: Academic/Nonprofit Terms; Industry Terms: Not Available to Industry
How to cite: pTT5-hSDC1-S15/25A was a gift from Gordon Laurie (Addgene plasmid # 52364 ; http://n2t.net/addgene:52364 ; RRID:Addgene_52364)
