>Addgene plasmid #52364 | pTT5-hSDC1-S15/25A | addgene partial sequence | sequence record 82387 | CMV-F 5'-CGCAAATGGGCGGTAGGCGTG-3'
GCAGAGCTCGTTTAGTGAACCGTCAGATCCTCACTCTCTTCCGCATCGCTGTCTGCGAGGGCCAGCTGTT
GGGCTCGCGGTTGAGGACAAACTCTTCGCGGTCTTTCCAGTACTCTTGGATCGGAAACCCGTCGGCCTCC
GAACGGTACTCCGCCACCGAGGGACCTGAGCGAGTCCGCATCGACCGGATCGGAAAACCTCTCGAGAAAG
GCGTCTAACCAGTCACAGTCGCAAGGTAGGCTGAGCACCGTGGCGGGCGGCAGCGGGTGGCGGTCGGGGT
TGTTTCTGGCGGAGGTGCTGCTGATGATGTAATTAAAGTAGGCGGTCTTGAGACGGCGGATGGTCGAGGT
GAGGTGTGGCAGGCTTGAGATCCAGCTGTTGGGGTGAGTACTCCCTCTCAAAAGCGGGCATTACTTCTGC
GCTAAGATTGTCAGTTTCCAAAAACGAGGAGGATTTGATATTCACCTGGCCCGATCTGGCCATACACTTG
AGTGACAATGACATCCACTTTGCCTTTCTCTCCACAGGTGTCCACTCCCAGGTCCAAGTTTAAACGGATC
TCTAGCGAATTCCCTCTAGAGGGCCCGTTTCTGCTAGCAAGCTTATGAGGCGCGCGGCGCTCTGGCTCTG
GCTGTGCGCGCTGGCGCTGAGCCTGCAGCTGGCCCTGCCGCAAATTGTGGCTACTAATTTGCCCCCTGAA
GATCAAGATGGCGCTGGGGATGACTCTGACAACTTCTCCGGCGCAGGTGCAGGTGCTTTGCAAGATATCA
CCTTGTCACAGCAGACCCCCTCCACTTGGAAGGACACGCAGCTCCTGACGGCTATTCCCACGTCTCCAGA
ACCCACCGGCCTGGAGGCTACAGCTGCCTCCACCTCCACCCTGCCGGCTGGAGAGGGGCCCAAGGAGGGA
GAGGCTGTAGTCCTGCCAGAAGTGGAGCCTGGCCTCACC
