>Addgene plasmid #52364 | pTT5-hSDC1-S15/25A | addgene partial sequence | sequence record 136248 | rb_glob_PA_term-R 5'-CCCATATGTCCTTCCGAGTG-3'
ATGAAAATAAATTTCCTTTATTAGCCAGAGGTCGAGGTCGGGGGATCCTCAGGCATAGAATTCCTCCTGT
TTGGTGGGCTTCTGGTAGGCCCCGCCGTTGGCTTGTTTCGGCTCCTCCAAGGAGTAGCTGCCTTCGTCCT
TCTTCTTCATGCGGTACAGCATGAAACCCACCAGGCACACAGCAAAGATGAGCCCCACGAGGCCTCCGGC
AATGACCCCTCCCAGCACCTCTTTCCTGTCCAGGAGGCCCTGTGAGGCCCCCGTGGCCCCCTGATCCACT
GGGGACTGGTTCCGGCGGTCAGGCTCCACGGCCACTACAGCCGTATTCTCCCCCGAGGTTTCAAAGGTGA
AGTCCTGCTCCCCAGAGCCCTCTGCTGCTGGGAGCTGACTGGAGGCTCCATCCTCAGCAGCCCTCTCGGT
GGCAGAAGGACCTCCATCCTCTGTGTGGGGAGTGTGAAGGTCAGCTTGGCTGGGTCCTGCAGGGGTTGAG
GTCTCATGGTGGCCAGGCTGCATGTCCCTGTGGGGGTGGGAGGTGGCGGGCTCCTGGGCCGTGGTGGCTG
TGGTCGTTGAGGCCTGATGAGTGGTCGGGAGCTGTGTGGTCTCCCTGGGTCGGGGGGTGGCCTCCTGCTC
CTGGGCGGTGAGGCCAGGCTCCACTTCTGGCAGGACTACAGCCTCTCCCTCCTTGGGCCCCTCTCCAGCC
GGCAGGGTGGAGGTGGAGGCAGCTGTAGCCTCCAGGCCGGTGGGTTCTGGAGACGTGGGAATAGCCGTCA
GGAGCTGCGTGTCCTTCCAAGTGGAGGGGGTCTGCTGTGACAAGGTGATATCTTGCAAAGCACCTGCACC
TGCGCCGGA
